Addgene plasmid #142229: TFORF0821
Purpose: Lentiviral vector for overexpressing transcription factor ORFs with unique 24-bp barcodes. Barcodes facilitate identification of transcription factors in pooled screens.
Depositing lab: Feng Zhang. Depositing organization: Broad Institute. Publication: A transcription factor atlas of directed differentiation. Joung J, Ma S, Tay T, Geiger-Schuller KR, Kirchgatterer PC, Verdine VK, Guo B, Arias-Garcia MA, Allen WE, Singh A, Kuksenko O, Abudayyeh OO, Gootenberg JS, Fu Z, Macrae RK, Buenrostro JD, Regev A, Zhang F. Cell. 2023 Jan 5;186(1):209-229.e26. doi: 10.1016/j.cell.2022.11.026. PubMed 36608654.
Backbone
  Vector backbone: pLX_TRC317
  Backbone manufacturer: Broad Institute Genetic Perturbation Platform
  Backbone size w/o insert (bp): 8264
  Vector type: Mammalian Expression, Lentiviral
  Selectable markers: Puromycin
Growth in bacteria
  Bacterial resistance: Ampicillin, 100 μg/mL
  Growth temperature: 37°C
  Growth strain: NEB Stable
  Copy number: High Copy
Gene/Insert
  Gene/Insert name: LHX6
  Species: H. sapiens (human)
  Insert size (bp): 1202
  Entrez Gene: LHX6 (a.k.a. LHX6.1)
  Promoter: EF1a
  Cloning method: Unknown
  Sequencing primers: 5′ GGGTGGAGACTGAAGTTAGGCCAG; 3′ CACATAGCGTAAAAGGAGCAACATAG
Terms and licenses: Academic/Nonprofit Terms; Industry Terms: Not Available to Industry
Depositor comments: NM_001242333,ENST00000541397 . The transcription factor ORF portion of this plasmid was synthesized by Genewiz. Please test multiple small colonies in case of plasmid recombination. To make this collection available in a timely manner, a portion of this collection was not fully sequenced by Addgene. If an Addgene verified full plasmid sequence is not available, please contact us prior to placing an order to request the full sequence.
How to cite: TFORF0821 was a gift from Feng Zhang (Addgene plasmid # 142229 ; http://n2t.net/addgene:142229 ; RRID:Addgene_142229)
