[The description below was written by a language model from this plasmid's Addgene catalogue record and pLannotate feature annotations shown in this document.]
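Description:
TFORF0821 is a third-generation-style, self-inactivating lentiviral expression plasmid built on the pLX_TRC317 backbone, carrying the human LIM-homeobox transcription factor LHX6 as one member of a barcoded transcription factor ORF collection. It is maintained in E. coli through a high-copy ColE1/pUC-type origin and an ampicillin resistance gene. An f1 origin and remnants of a lac/lacZα cloning region flanked by T3 and T7 promoters are also annotated in the bacterial portion. The depositor notes that the plasmid can recombine, which is a known tendency of LTR-containing vectors.

The viral cassette begins with an RSV promoter fused to a truncated HIV-1 5' LTR, allowing Tat-independent production of genomic RNA. This is followed by the Ψ packaging signal with a partial gag sequence and the Rev response element. Within the transferred region, an SV40 early promoter drives puromycin N-acetyltransferase for selection of transduced mammalian cells. A cPPT/CTS element, which aids nuclear import of the viral genome, sits upstream of the EF-1α promoter that constitutively expresses the synthesized LHX6 ORF. A WPRE downstream enhances transcript stability and expression, and the ΔU3 3' LTR inactivates the LTR promoter after integration. An SV40 poly(A) signal lies beyond the LTR.

According to the record, each construct in the collection carries a unique 24-bp barcode, but it is not annotated as a separate feature in the table, so its position is not stated. The barcode allows the overexpressed factor to be identified in pooled screens, such as directed-differentiation screens. LHX6 itself is implicated in cortical GABAergic interneuron specification and migration.
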