Features (pLannotate 1.2.2; 31 found; start..end, strand, type, name):
      5..231     +  promoter       RSV promoter: Rous sarcoma virus enhancer/promoter
    232..412     +  LTR            5' LTR (truncated): truncated 5' long terminal repeat (LTR) from HIV-1
    459..584     +  misc_feature   HIV-1 Ψ: packaging signal of human immunodeficiency virus type 1
    568..931     +  CDS            HIV-1 gag (fragment): gag protein from human immunodeficiency virus 1; gag
   1077..1310    +  misc_feature   RRE: The Rev response element (RRE) of HIV-1 allows for Rev-dependent mRNA export from the nucleus to the cytoplasm.
   1687..1713    +  CDS            Rev (fragment): human immunodeficiency virus 1 (HIV-1) Rev protein; rev; enhances nuclear export of unspliced and incompletely spliced viral mRNAs
   1720..1743    +  promoter       SV40 promoter (fragment): SV40 early promoter
   1744..1815    +  promoter       SV40 promoter (fragment): SV40 enhancer and early promoter
   1839..1974    +  rep_origin     SV40 ori: SV40 origin of replication
   2020..2616    +  CDS            PuroR (fragment): puromycin N-acetyltransferase; pac from Streptomyces; confers resistance to puromycin
   2665..2782    +  misc_feature   cPPT/CTS: central polypurine tract and central termination sequence of HIV-1
   2847..2913    +  CDS            small t antigen (fragment): SV40 (simian virus 40) small t antigen
   2920..4098    +  promoter       EF-1α promoter: strong constitutive promoter for human elongation factor EF-1α
   4169..5140    +  CDS            LHX6 (fragment): LHX6_HUMAN - Also known as LHX6.1. Experimental evidence at protein level: Swiss-Prot protein existence level 1. Probable transcription factor required for the expression of a subset of genes involved in interneurons migration and development. Functions in the specification of cortical interneuron subtypes and in the migration of GABAergic interneuron precursors from the subpallium to the cerebral cortex (By similarity). From Homo sapiens (Human).
   5228..5281    +  promoter       U6 promoter (fragment): RNA polymerase III promoter for human U6 snRNA
   5323..5911    +  misc_feature   WPRE: woodchuck hepatitis virus posttranscriptional regulatory element
   5962..5981    +  misc_feature   cPPT/CTS (fragment): central polypurine tract and central termination sequence of HIV-1
   5983..6216    +  LTR            3' LTR (ΔU3): self-inactivating 3' long terminal repeat (LTR) from HIV-1
   6294..6415    +  polyA_signal   SV40 poly(A) signal: SV40 polyadenylation signal
   6455..6590    +  rep_origin     SV40 ori: SV40 origin of replication
   6611..6629    -  promoter       T7 promoter: promoter for bacteriophage T7 RNA polymerase
   6637..6792    +  CDS            lacZα (fragment): LacZα fragment of β-galactosidase; lacZ fragment
   6797..7225    +  rep_origin     f1 ori (sequence partly withheld): f1 bacteriophage origin of replication; arrow indicates direction of (+) strand synthesis
   7278..7382    +  promoter       AmpR promoter: bla
   7383..8243    +  CDS            AmpR: β-lactamase; bla; confers resistance to ampicillin, carbenicillin, and related antibiotics
   8414..9002    +  rep_origin     ori: high-copy-number ColE1/pMB1/pBR322/pUC origin of replication
   9185..9277    +  CDS            lacI (fragment): lac repressor; lacI; The lac repressor binds to the lac operator to inhibit transcription in E. coli. This inhibition can be relieved by adding lactose or isopropyl-β-D-thiogalactopyranoside (IPTG).
   9290..9311    +  protein_bind   CAP binding site: CAP binding activates transcription in the presence of cAMP. E. coli catabolite activator protein
   9326..9356    +  promoter       lac promoter: promoter for the E. coli lac operon
   9364..9380    +  protein_bind   lac operator: The lac repressor binds to the lac operator to inhibit transcription in E. coli. This inhibition can be relieved by adding lactose or isopropyl-β-D-thiogalactopyranoside (IPTG). lac repressor encoded by lacI
   9425..9443    +  promoter       T3 promoter: promoter for bacteriophage T3 RNA polymerase
>Addgene plasmid #142229 | TFORF0821 | addgene full sequence | sequence record 391453 | Addgene NGS Result
TTAATGTAGTCTTATGCAATACTCTTGTAGTCTTGCAACATGGTAACGATGAGTTAGCAACATGCCTTAC
AAGGAGAGAAAAAGCACCGTGCATGCCGATTGGTGGAAGTAAGGTGGTACGATCGTGCCTTATTAGGAAG
GCAACAGACGGGTCTGACATGGATTGGACGAACCACTGAATTGCCGCATTGCAGAGATATTGTATTTAAG
TGCCTAGCTCGATACATAAACGGGTCTCTCTGGTTAGACCAGATCTGAGCCTGGGAGCTCTCTGGCTAAC
TAGGGAACCCACTGCTTAAGCCTCAATAAAGCTTGCCTTGAGTGCTTCAAGTAGTGTGTGCCCGTCTGTT
GTGTGACTCTGGTAACTAGAGATCCCTCAGACCCTTTTAGTCAGTGTGGAAAATCTCTAGCAGTGGCGCC
CGAACAGGGACTTGAAAGCGAAAGGGAAACCAGAGGAGCTCTCTCGACGCAGGACTCGGCTTGCTGAAGC
GCGCACGGCAAGAGGCGAGGGGCGGCGACTGGTGAGTACGCCAAAAATTTTGACTAGCGGAGGCTAGAAG
GAGAGAGATGGGTGCGAGAGCGTCAGTATTAAGCGGGGGAGAATTAGATCGCGATGGGAAAAAATTCGGT
TAAGGCCAGGGGGAAAGAAAAAATATAAATTAAAACATATAGTATGGGCAAGCAGGGAGCTAGAACGATT
CGCAGTTAATCCTGGCCTGTTAGAAACATCAGAAGGCTGTAGACAAATACTGGGACAGCTACAACCATCC
CTTCAGACAGGATCAGAAGAACTTAGATCATTATATAATACAGTAGCAACCCTCTATTGTGTGCATCAAA
GGATAGAGATAAAAGACACCAAGGAAGCTTTAGACAAGATAGAGGAAGAGCAAAACAAAAGTAAGACCAC
CGCACAGCAAGCGGCCGCTGATCTTCAGACCTGGAGGAGGAGATATGAGGGACAATTGGAGAAGTGAATT
ATATAAATATAAAGTAGTAAAAATTGAACCATTAGGAGTAGCACCCACCAAGGCAAAGAGAAGAGTGGTG
CAGAGAGAAAAAAGAGCAGTGGGAATAGGAGCTTTGTTCCTTGGGTTCTTGGGAGCAGCAGGAAGCACTA
TGGGCGCAGCGTCAATGACGCTGACGGTACAGGCCAGACAATTATTGTCTGGTATAGTGCAGCAGCAGAA
CAATTTGCTGAGGGCTATTGAGGCGCAACAGCATCTGTTGCAACTCACAGTCTGGGGCATCAAGCAGCTC
CAGGCAAGAATCCTGGCTGTGGAAAGATACCTAAAGGATCAACAGCTCCTGGGGATTTGGGGTTGCTCTG
GAAAACTCATTTGCACCACTGCTGTGCCTTGGAATGCTAGTTGGAGTAATAAATCTCTGGAACAGATTTG
GAATCACACGACCTGGATGGAGTGGGACAGAGAAATTAACAATTACACAAGCTTAATACACTCCTTAATT
GAAGAATCGCAAAACCAGCAAGAAAAGAATGAACAAGAATTATTGGAATTAGATAAATGGGCAAGTTTGT
GGAATTGGTTTAACATAACAAATTGGCTGTGGTATATAAAATTATTCATAATGATAGTAGGAGGCTTGGT
AGGTTTAAGAATAGTTTTTGCTGTACTTTCTATAGTGAATAGAGTTAGGCAGGGATATTCACCATTATCG
TTTCAGACCCACCTCCCAACCCCGAGGGGACCCATGCATTGCATCTCAATTAGTCAGCAACCAGGTGTGG
AAAGTCCCCAGGCTCCCCAGCAGGCAGAAGTATGCAAAGCATGCGTCTCAATTAGTCAGCAACCATAGTC
CCGCCCCTAACTCCGCCCATCCCGCCCCTAACTCCGCCCAGTTCCGCCCATTCTCCGCCCCATGGCTGAC
TAATTTTTTTTATTTATGCAGAGGCCGAGGCCGCCTCGGCCTCTGAGCTATTCCAGAAGTAGTGAGGAGG
CTTTTTTGGAGGCCTAGGCTTTTGCAAAAAGCTTTCTAGAGGTACCACCGGAGCTTACCATGACCGAGTA
CAAGCCCACGGTGCGCCTCGCCACCCGCGACGACGTCCCCAGGGCCGTACGCACCCTCGCCGCCGCGTTC
GCCGACTACCCCGCCACGCGCCACACCGTCGATCCGGACCGCCACATCGAGCGGGTCACCGAGCTGCAAG
AACTCTTCCTCACGCGCGTCGGGCTCGACATCGGCAAGGTGTGGGTCGCGGACGACGGCGCCGCCGTGGC
GGTCTGGACCACGCCGGAGAGCGTCGAAGCGGGGGCGGTGTTCGCCGAGATCGGCCCGCGCATGGCCGAG
TTGAGCGGTTCCCGGCTGGCCGCGCAGCAACAGATGGAAGGCCTCCTGGCGCCGCACCGGCCCAAGGAGC
CCGCGTGGTTCCTGGCCACCGTCGGCGTCTCGCCCGACCACCAGGGCAAGGGTCTGGGCAGCGCCGTCGT
GCTCCCCGGAGTGGAGGCGGCCGAGCGCGCCGGGGTGCCCGCCTTCCTGGAGACCTCCGCGCCCCGCAAC
CTCCCCTTCTACGAGCGGCTCGGCTTCACCGTCACCGCCGACGTCGAGGTGCCCGAAGGACCGCGCACCT
GGTGCATGACCCGCAAGCCCGGTGCCAGTTAACGAATTCTAGATCTTGAGACAAATGGCAGTATTCATCC
ACAATTTTAAAAGAAAAGGGGGGATTGGGGGGTACAGTGCAGGGGAAAGAATAGTAGACATAATAGCAAC
AGACATACAAACTAAAGAATTACAAAAACAAATTACAAAAATTCAAAATTTTCGGGTTTATTACAGGGAC
AGCAGAGATCCACTTTGGCGCCGGCTCGAGGCCTGCAGGTGCAAAGATGGATAAAGTTTTAAACAGAGAG
GAATCTTTGCAGCTAATGGACCTTCTAGGTCTTGAAAGGAGTGGGAATTGGCTCCGGTGCCCGTCAGTGG
GCAGAGCGCACATCGCCCACAGTCCCCGAGAAGTTGGGGGGAGGGGTCGGCAATTGAACCGGTGCCTAGA
GAAGGTGGCGCGGGGTAAACTGGGAAAGTGATGTCGTGTACTGGCTCCGCCTTTTTCCCGAGGGTGGGGG
AGAACCGTATATAAGTGCAGTAGTCGCCGTGAACGTTCTTTTTCGCAACGGGTTTGCCGCCAGAACACAG
GTAAGTGCCGTGTGTGGTTCCCGCGGGCCTGGCCTCTTTACGGGTTATGGCCCTTGCGTGCCTTGAATTA
CTTCCACCTGGCTGCAGTACGTGATTCTTGATCCCGAGCTTCGGGTTGGAAGTGGGTGGGAGAGTTCGAG
GCCTTGCGCTTAAGGAGCCCCTTCGCCTCGTGCTTGAGTTGAGGCCTGGCCTGGGCGCTGGGGCCGCCGC
GTGCGAATCTGGTGGCACCTTCGCGCCTGTCTCGCTGCTTTCGATAAGTCTCTAGCCATTTAAAATTTTT
GATGACCTGCTGCGACGCTTTTTTTCTGGCAAGATAGTCTTGTAAATGCGGGCCAAGATCTGCACACTGG
TATTTCGGTTTTTGGGGCCGCGGGCGGCGACGGGGCCCGTGCGTCCCAGCGCACATGTTCGGCGAGGCGG
GGCCTGCGAGCGCGGCCACCGAGAATCGGACGGGGGTAGTCTCAAGCTGGCCGGCCTGCTCTGGTGCCTG
GCCTCGCGCCGCCGTGTATCGCCCCGCCCTGGGCGGCAAGGCTGGCCCGGTCGGCACCAGTTGCGTGAGC
GGAAAGATGGCCGCTTCCCGGCCCTGCTGCAGGGAGCTCAAAATGGAGGACGCGGCGCTCGGGAGAGCGG
GCGGGTGAGTCACCCACACAAAGGAAAAGGGCCTTTCCGTCCTCAGCCGTCGCTTCATGTGACTCCACGG
AGTACCGGGCGCCGTCCAGGCACCTCGATTAGTTCTCGAGCTTTTGGAGTACGTCGTCTTTAGGTTGGGG
GGAGGGGTTTTATGCGATGGAGTTTCCCCACACTGAGTGGGTGGAGACTGAAGTTAGGCCAGCTTGGCAC
TTGATGTAATTCTCCTTGGAATTTGCCCTTTTTGAGTTTGGATCTTGGTTCATTCTCAAGCCTCAGACAG
TGGTTCAAAGTTTTTTTCTTCCATTTCAGGTGTCGTGAGGCTAGCACCGCCACCATGCGCCGGGGGTTGT
GCCGGCGCAGCGCTGAGAATCCCGACGCGGGGCCGGTGATGGCCCAGCCAGGGTCCGGCTGCAAAGCGAC
CACCCGCTGTCTTGAAGGGACCGCGCCGCCCGCCATGGCTCAGTCTGACGCCGAGGCCCTGGCAGGAGCT
CTGGACAAGGACGAGGGTCAGGCCTCCCCATGTACGCCCAGCACGCCATCTGTCTGCTCACCGCCCTCTG
CCGCCTCCTCCGTGCCGTCTGCAGGCAAGAACATCTGCTCCAGCTGCGGCCTCGAGATCCTGGACCGATA
TCTGCTCAAGGTCAACAACCTCATCTGGCACGTGCGGTGCCTCGAGTGCTCCGTGTGTCGCACGTCGCTG
AGGCAGCAGAACAGCTGCTACATCAAGAACAAGGAGATCTTCTGCAAGATGGACTACTTCAGCCGATTCG
GGACCAAGTGTGCCCGGTGCGGCCGACAGATCTACGCCAGCGACTGGGTGCGGAGAGCTCGCGGCAACGC
CTACCACCTGGCCTGCTTCGCCTGCTTCTCGTGCAAGCGCCAGCTGTCCACTGGTGAGGAGTTCGGCCTG
GTCGAGGAGAAGGTGCTCTGCCGCATCCACTACGACACCATGATTGAGAACCTCAAGAGGGCCGCCGAGA
ACGGGAACGGCCTCACGTTGGAGGGGGCAGTGCCCTCGGAACAGGACAGTCAACCCAAGCCGGCCAAGCG
CGCGCGGACGTCCTTCACCGCGGAACAGCTGCAGGTTATGCAGGCGCAGTTCGCGCAGGACAACAACCCC
GACGCTCAGACGCTGCAGAAGCTGGCGGACATGACGGGCCTCAGCCGGAGAGTCATCCAGGTGTGGTTTC
AAAACTGCCGGGCGCGTCATAAAAAGCACACGCCGCAACACCCAGTGCCGCCCTCGGGGGCGCCCCCGTC
CCGCCTTCCCTCCGCCCTGTCCGACGACATCCACTACACCCCGTTCAGCAGCCCCGAGCGGGCGCGCATG
GTCACCCTGCACGGCTACATTGAGAGTCATCCTTTTTCAGTACTAACGCTGCCGGCACTTCCGCATCTGC
CCGTGGGCGCCCCACAGCTGCCCCTCAGCCGCTAGTAATGAACTAGTCCGTAACTTGAAAGTATTTCGAT
TTCTTGGCTTTATATATCTTGTGGAAAGGACGAATAGGCGCTATTCCTCCGAGGGCTACGCGTTAAGTCG
ACAATCAACCTCTGGATTACAAAATTTGTGAAAGATTGACTGGTATTCTTAACTATGTTGCTCCTTTTAC
GCTATGTGGATACGCTGCTTTAATGCCTTTGTATCATGCTATTGCTTCCCGTATGGCTTTCATTTTCTCC
TCCTTGTATAAATCCTGGTTGCTGTCTCTTTATGAGGAGTTGTGGCCCGTTGTCAGGCAACGTGGCGTGG
TGTGCACTGTGTTTGCTGACGCAACCCCCACTGGTTGGGGCATTGCCACCACCTGTCAGCTCCTTTCCGG
GACTTTCGCTTTCCCCCTCCCTATTGCCACGGCGGAACTCATCGCCGCCTGCCTTGCCCGCTGCTGGACA
GGGGCTCGGCTGTTGGGCACTGACAATTCCGTGGTGTTGTCGGGGAAATCATCGTCCTTTCCTTGGCTGC
TCGCCTGTGTTGCCACCTGGATTCTGCGCGGGACGTCCTTCTGCTACGTCCCTTCGGCCCTCAATCCAGC
GGACCTTCCTTCCCGCGGCCTGCTGCCGGCTCTGCGGCCTCTTCCGCGTCTTCGCCTTCGCCCTCAGACG
AGTCGGATCTCCCTTTGGGCCGCCTCCCCGCGTCGACTTTAAGACCAATGACTTACAAGGCAGCTGTAGA
TCTTAGCCACTTTTTAAAAGAAAAGGGGGGACTGGAAGGGCTAATTCACTCCCAACGAAGACAAGATCTG
CTTTTTGCTTGTACTGGGTCTCTCTGGTTAGACCAGATCTGAGCCTGGGAGCTCTCTGGCTAACTAGGGA
ACCCACTGCTTAAGCCTCAATAAAGCTTGCCTTGAGTGCTTCAAGTAGTGTGTGCCCGTCTGTTGTGTGA
CTCTGGTAACTAGAGATCCCTCAGACCCTTTTAGTCAGTGTGGAAAATCTCTAGCAGTACGTATAGTAGT
TCATGTCATCTTATTATTCAGTATTTATAACTTGCAAAGAAATGAATATCAGAGAGTGAGAGGAACTTGT
TTATTGCAGCTTATAATGGTTACAAATAAAGCAATAGCATCACAAATTTCACAAATAAAGCATTTTTTTC
ACTGCATTCTAGTTGTGGTTTGTCCAAACTCATCAATGTATCTTATCATGTCTGGCTCTAGCTATCCCGC
CCCTAACTCCGCCCATCCCGCCCCTAACTCCGCCCAGTTCCGCCCATTCTCCGCCCCATGGCTGACTAAT
TTTTTTTATTTATGCAGAGGCCGAGGCCGCCTCGGCCTCTGAGCTATTCCAGAAGTAGTGAGGAGGCTTT
TTTGGAGGCCTAGGGACGTACCCAATTCGCCCTATAGTGAGTCGTATTACGCGCGCTCACTGGCCGTCGT
TTTACAACGTCGTGACTGGGAAAACCCTGGCGTTACCCAACTTAATCGCCTTGCAGCACATCCCCCTTTC
GCCAGCTGGCGTAATAGCGAAGAGGCCCGCACCGATCGCCCTTCCCAACAGTTGCGCAGCCTGAATGGCG
AATGGG
[124 nt withheld, positions 6797-6920]
C
[91 nt withheld, positions 6922-7012]
A
[49 nt withheld, positions 7014-7062]
CCTTTGACGTTGGAGTCCACGTTCTTT
[37 nt withheld, positions 7090-7126]
ACCCTATCTCGGTCTATTCTTTTGATTTATAAGGGATTTTGCCGATTTCGGCCTATTGGTTAAAAAATGA
GCTGATTTAACAAAAATTTAACGCGAATTTTAACAAAATATTAACGCTTACAATTTAGGTGGCACTTTTC
GGGGAAATGTGCGCGGAACCCCTATTTGTTTATTTTTCTAAATACATTCAAATATGTATCCGCTCATGAG
ACAATAACCCTGATAAATGCTTCAATAATATTGAAAAAGGAAGAGTATGAGTATTCAACATTTCCGTGTC
GCCCTTATTCCCTTTTTTGCGGCATTTTGCCTTCCTGTTTTTGCTCACCCAGAAACGCTGGTGAAAGTAA
AAGATGCTGAAGATCAGTTGGGTGCACGAGTGGGTTACATCGAACTGGATCTCAACAGCGGTAAGATCCT
TGAGAGTTTTCGCCCCGAAGAACGTTTTCCAATGATGAGCACTTTTAAAGTTCTGCTATGTGGCGCGGTA
TTATCCCGTATTGACGCCGGGCAAGAGCAACTCGGTCGCCGCATACACTATTCTCAGAATGACTTGGTTG
AGTACTCACCAGTCACAGAAAAGCATCTTACGGATGGCATGACAGTAAGAGAATTATGCAGTGCTGCCAT
AACCATGAGTGATAACACTGCGGCCAACTTACTTCTGACAACGATCGGAGGACCGAAGGAGCTAACCGCT
TTTTTGCACAACATGGGGGATCATGTAACTCGCCTTGATCGTTGGGAACCGGAGCTGAATGAAGCCATAC
CAAACGACGAGCGTGACACCACGATGCCTGTAGCAATGGCAACAACGTTGCGCAAACTATTAACTGGCGA
ACTACTTACTCTAGCTTCCCGGCAACAATTAATAGACTGGATGGAGGCGGATAAAGTTGCAGGACCACTT
CTGCGCTCGGCCCTTCCGGCTGGCTGGTTTATTGCTGATAAATCTGGAGCCGGTGAGCGTGGGTCTCGCG
GTATCATTGCAGCACTGGGGCCAGATGGTAAGCCCTCCCGTATCGTAGTTATCTACACGACGGGGAGTCA
GGCAACTATGGATGAACGAAATAGACAGATCGCTGAGATAGGTGCCTCACTGATTAAGCATTGGTAACTG
TCAGACCAAGTTTACTCATATATACTTTAGATTGATTTAAAACTTCATTTTTAATTTAAAAGGATCTAGG
TGAAGATCCTTTTTGATAATCTCATGACCAAAATCCCTTAACGTGAGTTTTCGTTCCACTGAGCGTCAGA
CCCCGTAGAAAAGATCAAAGGATCTTCTTGAGATCCTTTTTTTCTGCGCGTAATCTGCTGCTTGCAAACA
AAAAAACCACCGCTACCAGCGGTGGTTTGTTTGCCGGATCAAGAGCTACCAACTCTTTTTCCGAAGGTAA
CTGGCTTCAGCAGAGCGCAGATACCAAATACTGTTCTTCTAGTGTAGCCGTAGTTAGGCCACCACTTCAA
GAACTCTGTAGCACCGCCTACATACCTCGCTCTGCTAATCCTGTTACCAGTGGCTGCTGCCAGTGGCGAT
AAGTCGTGTCTTACCGGGTTGGACTCAAGACGATAGTTACCGGATAAGGCGCAGCGGTCGGGCTGAACGG
GGGGTTCGTGCACACAGCCCAGCTTGGAGCGAACGACCTACACCGAACTGAGATACCTACAGCGTGAGCT
ATGAGAAAGCGCCACGCTTCCCGAAGGGAGAAAGGCGGACAGGTATCCGGTAAGCGGCAGGGTCGGAACA
GGAGAGCGCACGAGGGAGCTTCCAGGGGGAAACGCCTGGTATCTTTATAGTCCTGTCGGGTTTCGCCACC
TCTGACTTGAGCGTCGATTTTTGTGATGCTCGTCAGGGGGGCGGAGCCTATGGAAAAACGCCAGCAACGC
GGCCTTTTTACGGTTCCTGGCCTTTTGCTGGCCTTTTGCTCACATGTTCTTTCCTGCGTTATCCCCTGAT
TCTGTGGATAACCGTATTACCGCCTTTGAGTGAGCTGATACCGCTCGCCGCAGCCGAACGACCGAGCGCA
GCGAGTCAGTGAGCGAGGAAGCGGAAGAGCGCCCAATACGCAAACCGCCTCTCCCCGCGCGTTGGCCGAT
TCATTAATGCAGCTGGCACGACAGGTTTCCCGACTGGAAAGCGGGCAGTGAGCGCAACGCAATTAATGTG
AGTTAGCTCACTCATTAGGCACCCCAGGCTTTACACTTTATGCTTCCGGCTCGTATGTTGTGTGGAATTG
TGAGCGGATAACAATTTCACACAGGAAACAGCTATGACCATGATTACGCCAAGCGCGCAATTAACCCTCA
CTAAAGGGAACAAAAGCTGGAGCTGCAAGC
