>Addgene plasmid #142229 | TFORF0821 | depositor partial sequence | sequence record 278825 | Insert
ACCGCCACCATGCGCCGGGGGTTGTGCCGGCGCAGCGCTGAGAATCCCGACGCGGGGCCGGTGATGGCCC
AGCCAGGGTCCGGCTGCAAAGCGACCACCCGCTGTCTTGAAGGGACCGCGCCGCCCGCCATGGCTCAGTC
TGACGCCGAGGCCCTGGCAGGAGCTCTGGACAAGGACGAGGGTCAGGCCTCCCCATGTACGCCCAGCACG
CCATCTGTCTGCTCACCGCCCTCTGCCGCCTCCTCCGTGCCGTCTGCAGGCAAGAACATCTGCTCCAGCT
GCGGCCTCGAGATCCTGGACCGATATCTGCTCAAGGTCAACAACCTCATCTGGCACGTGCGGTGCCTCGA
GTGCTCCGTGTGTCGCACGTCGCTGAGGCAGCAGAACAGCTGCTACATCAAGAACAAGGAGATCTTCTGC
AAGATGGACTACTTCAGCCGATTCGGGACCAAGTGTGCCCGGTGCGGCCGACAGATCTACGCCAGCGACT
GGGTGCGGAGAGCTCGCGGCAACGCCTACCACCTGGCCTGCTTCGCCTGCTTCTCGTGCAAGCGCCAGCT
GTCCACTGGTGAGGAGTTCGGCCTGGTCGAGGAGAAGGTGCTCTGCCGCATCCACTACGACACCATGATT
GAGAACCTCAAGAGGGCCGCCGAGAACGGGAACGGCCTCACGTTGGAGGGGGCAGTGCCCTCGGAACAGG
ACAGTCAACCCAAGCCGGCCAAGCGCGCGCGGACGTCCTTCACCGCGGAACAGCTGCAGGTTATGCAGGC
GCAGTTCGCGCAGGACAACAACCCCGACGCTCAGACGCTGCAGAAGCTGGCGGACATGACGGGCCTCAGC
CGGAGAGTCATCCAGGTGTGGTTTCAAAACTGCCGGGCGCGTCATAAAAAGCACACGCCGCAACACCCAG
TGCCGCCCTCGGGGGCGCCCCCGTCCCGCCTTCCCTCCGCCCTGTCCGACGACATCCACTACACCCCGTT
CAGCAGCCCCGAGCGGGCGCGCATGGTCACCCTGCACGGCTACATTGAGAGTCATCCTTTTTCAGTACTA
ACGCTGCCGGCACTTCCGCATCTGCCCGTGGGCGCCCCACAGCTGCCCCTCAGCCGCTAGTAATGAACTA
GTCCGTAACTTGAAAGTATTTCGATTTCTTGGCTTTATATATCTTGTGGAAAGGACGAATAGGCGCTATT
CCTCCGAGGGCT
