>Addgene plasmid #142229 | TFORF0821 | depositor partial sequence | sequence record 278826 | Barcode
ATAGGCGCTATTCCTCCGAGGGCT
